Addgene plasmid #168826: pEntry_MERS-CoV-nsp16
Purpose: Gateway-compatible Entry vector
Depositing lab: Pascal Falter-Braun. Depositing organization: Helmholtz Munich. Publication: A resource of human coronavirus protein-coding sequences in a flexible, multipurpose Gateway Entry clone collection. Weller B, Lin CW, Pogoutse O, Sauer M, Marin-de la Rosa N, Strobel A, Young V, Knapp JJ, Rayhan A, Falter C, Kim DK, Roth FP, Falter-Braun P. G3 (Bethesda). 2023 Jul 5;13(7):jkad105. doi: 10.1093/g3journal/jkad105. PubMed 37267226.
Backbone
  Vector backbone: pENTR223.1*SfiI
  Backbone size w/o insert (bp): 2800
  Vector type: Gateway-compatible Entry vector
Growth in bacteria
  Bacterial resistance: Spectinomycin, 50 μg/mL
  Growth temperature: 37°C
  Growth strain: DH5alpha
  Copy number: High Copy
Gene/Insert
  Gene/Insert name: MERS-CoV-nsp16 (alt name: nsp16)
  Species: Other
  Insert size (bp): 909
  Entrez Gene: orf1ab (a.k.a. G128_gp01)
  Cloning method: Restriction Enzyme; 5′ cloning site SfiI (unknown if destroyed); 3′ cloning site SfiI (unknown if destroyed)
  Sequencing primers: 5′ M13 uni (-21); 3′ M13 rev (-29)
Resource information
  A portion of this plasmid was derived from a plasmid made by: Synthesized by Twist Bioscience
Terms and licenses: Academic/Nonprofit Terms; Industry Terms: Not Available to Industry
Depositor comments: 5'-linker: SfiI-BamHI-ATG-BamHI (GGCCGTCAaggccaggatccatgggatcc), 3'-linker: PacI-TAA-AsiSI-SfiI (cttaatTAAgacgcgatcgcggcctcatGGGCC).
How to cite: pEntry_MERS-CoV-nsp16 was a gift from Pascal Falter-Braun (Addgene plasmid # 168826 ; http://n2t.net/addgene:168826 ; RRID:Addgene_168826)
