[The description below was written by a language model from this plasmid's Addgene catalogue record and pLannotate feature annotations shown in this document.]
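Description:
pEntry_MERS-CoV-nsp16 is a Gateway-compatible Entry clone built on the pENTR223.1 backbone (about 2.8 kb without insert; the sequenced plasmid is 3,758 nt) and carrying the 909 bp coding sequence for non-structural protein 16 (nsp16) of MERS coronavirus, a mature product of the orf1ab replicase polyprotein. It is a bacterial cloning plasmid, maintained at high copy number in E. coli through a ColE1/pUC-type origin and selected with spectinomycin via the aadA (SmR) aminoglycoside adenylyltransferase gene, which is preceded by a fragment of a class 1 integron Pc promoter and a remnant of a gentamicin resistance gene. Short lacI and lacZα fragments are backbone remnants, and rrnB T1 and T2 terminators lie upstream of the cloning region, where they can limit read-through transcription.

The synthesized insert was cloned between SfiI sites and lies between attL1 and attL2, so an LR Clonase reaction can move it directionally into any attR-containing Destination vector. The Entry clone has no promoter positioned to express the ORF; the only annotated T7 promoter lies outside attL2 and points back toward the insert in antisense orientation. According to the depositor, the 5′ linker supplies an ATG start codon flanked by BamHI sites and the 3′ linker supplies a TAA stop codon flanked by PacI and AsiSI sites, needed because nsp16 is normally released from the polyprotein by proteolysis. These flanking sites presumably allow the start or stop codon to be removed for fusion constructs, though the record does not say so. The automated annotation labels the insert as a replicase fragment by homology to a porcine coronavirus polyprotein, with an attached functional note describing a different replicase domain; this is a similarity match, not the insert's identity. The plasmid belongs to a collection of human coronavirus protein-coding Entry clones intended as a flexible source for downstream expression and interaction studies.
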