Features (pLannotate 1.2.2; 12 found; start..end, strand, type, name):
      1..97      +  protein_bind   attL1: mutant version of attL; recombination site for the Gateway® LR reaction LR Clonase™
    133..1023    +  CDS            rep (fragment): R1AB_CVPFS - Protein inferred from homology: Swiss-Prot protein existence level 3. NendoU is a Mn(2+)-dependent, uridylate-specific enzyme, which leaves 2'-3'-cyclic phosphates 5' to the cleaved bond. From Porcine transmissible gastroenteritis coronavirus (strain FS772/70) (TGEV).
   1070..1168    -  protein_bind   attL2: mutant version of attL; recombination site for the Gateway® LR reaction LR Clonase™
   1186..1204    -  promoter       T7 promoter: promoter for bacteriophage T7 RNA polymerase
   1394..1417    +  promoter       Pc promoter (fragment): intI1 (promoter lies within the coding sequence); class 1 integron promoter
   1593..1649    +  CDS            GmR (fragment): gentamycin acetyltransferase; aacC1; confers resistance to gentamycin
   1656..2447    +  CDS            SmR: aminoglycoside adenylyltransferase (Murphy, 1985); aadA; confers resistance to spectinomycin and streptomycin
   2540..3128    +  rep_origin     ori: high-copy-number ColE1/pMB1/pBR322/pUC origin of replication
   3311..3403    +  CDS            lacI (fragment): lac repressor; lacI; The lac repressor binds to the lac operator to inhibit transcription in E. coli. This inhibition can be relieved by adding lactose or isopropyl-β-D-thiogalactopyranoside (IPTG).
   3458..3485    -  terminator     rrnB T2 terminator: transcription terminator T2 from the E. coli rrnB gene
   3617..3660    +  terminator     rrnB T1 terminator: Escherichia coli rrnB; transcription terminator T1 from the E. coli rrnB gene
   3707..3743    -  CDS            lacZα (fragment): LacZα fragment of β-galactosidase; lacZ fragment
>Addgene plasmid #168826 | pEntry_MERS-CoV-nsp16 | addgene full sequence | sequence record 472165 | Addgene NGS Result
CAAATAATGATTTTATTTTGACTGATAGTGACCTGTTCGTTGCAACAAATTGATGAGCAATGCTTTTTTA
TAATGCCAACTTTGTACAAAAAAGCAGAAGGGCCGTCAAGGCCAGGATCCATGGGATCCGCTTCTGCAGA
TTGGAAACCTGGTCATGCAATGCCATCCCTCTTTAAAGTTCAAAATGTAAACCTTGAACGTTGTGAGCTT
GCTAATTACAAGCAATCTATTCCTATGCCTCGCGGTGTGCACATGAACATCGCTAAATATATGCAATTGT
GCCAGTATTTAAATACTTGCACATTAGCCGTGCCTGCCAATATGCGTGTTATACATTTTGGCGCTGGTTC
TGATAAAGGTATCGCTCCTGGTACCTCAGTTTTACGACAGTGGCTTCCTACAGATGCCATTATTATAGAT
AATGATTTAAATGAGTTCGTGTCAGATGCTGACATAACTTTATTTGGAGATTGTGTAACTGTACGTGTCG
GCCAACAAGTGGATCTTGTTATTTCCGACATGTATGATCCTACTACTAAGAATGTAACAGGTAGTAATGA
GTCAAAGGCTTTATTCTTTACTTACCTGTGTAACCTCATTAATAATAATCTTGCTCTTGGTGGGTCTGTT
GCTATTAAAATAACAGAACACTCTTGGAGCGTTGAACTTTATGAACTTATGGGAAAATTTGCTTGGTGGA
CTGTTTTCTGCACCAATGCAAATGCATCCTCATCTGAAGGATTCCTCTTAGGTATTAATTACTTGGGTAC
TATTAAAGAAAATATAGATGGTGGTGCTATGCACGCCAACTATATATTTTGGAGAAATTCCACTCCTATG
AATCTGAGTACTTACTCACTTTTTGATTTATCCAAGTTTCAATTAAAATTAAAAGGAACACCAGTTCTTC
AATTAAAGGAGAGTCAAATTAACGAACTCGTAATATCTCTCCTGTCGCAGGGTAAGTTACTTATCCGTGA
CAATGATACACTCAGTGTTTCTACTGATGTTCTTGTTAACACCTACAGAAAGTTACGTCTTAATTAAGAC
GCGATCGCGGCCTCATGGGCCCAGCTTTCTTGTACAAAGTTGGCATTATAAAAAATAATTGCTCATCAAT
TTGTTGCAACGAACAGGTCACTATCAGTCAAAATAAAATCATTATTTGCCATCCAGCTGATATCCCCTAT
AGTGAGTCGTATTACATGGTCATAGCTGTTTCCTGGCAGCTCTGGCCCGTGTCTCAAAATCTCTGATGTT
ACATTGCACAAGATAAAAATATATCATCATGCCTCCTCTAGACCAGCCAGGACAGAAATGCCTCGACTTC
GCTGCTACCCAAGGTTGCCGGGTGACGCACACCGTGGAAACGGATGAAGGCACGAACCCAGTGGACATAA
GCCTGTTCGGTTCGTAAGCTGTAATGCAAGTAGCGTATGCGCTCACGCAACTGGTCCAGAACCTTGACCG
AACGCAGCGGTGGTAACGGCGCAGTGGCGGTTTTCATGGCTTGTTATGACTGTTTTTTTGGGGTACAGTC
TATGCCTCGGGCATCCAAGCAGCAAGCGCGTTACGCCGTGGGTCGATGTTTGATGTTATGGAGCAGCAAC
GATGTTACGCAGCAGGGCAGTCGCCCTAAAACAAAGTTAAACATTATGAGGGAAGCGGTGATCGCCGAAG
TATCGACTCAACTATCAGAGGTAGTTGGCGTCATCGAGCGCCATCTCGAACCGACGTTGCTGGCCGTACA
TTTGTACGGCTCCGCAGTGGATGGCGGCCTGAAGCCACACAGTGATATTGATTTGCTGGTTACGGTGACC
GTAAGGCTTGATGAAACAACGCGGCGAGCTTTGATCAACGACCTTTTGGAAACTTCGGCTTCCCCTGGAG
AGAGCGAGATTCTCCGCGCTGTAGAAGTCACCATTGTTGTGCACGACGACATCATTCCGTGGCGTTATCC
AGCTAAGCGCGAACTGCAATTTGGAGAATGGCAGCGCAATGACATTCTTGCAGGTATCTTCGAGCCAGCC
ACGATCGACATTGATCTGGCTATCTTGCTGACAAAAGCAAGAGAACATAGCGTTGCCTTGGTAGGTCCAG
CGGCGGAGGAACTCTTTGATCCGGTTCCTGAACAGGATCTATTTGAGGCGCTAAATGAAACCTTAACGCT
ATGGAACTCGCCGCCCGACTGGGCTGGCGATGAGCGAAATGTAGTGCTTACGTTGTCCCGCATTTGGTAC
AGCGCAGTAACCGGCAAAATCGCGCCGAAGGATGTCGCTGCCGACTGGGCAATGGAGCGCCTGCCGGCCC
AGTATCAGCCCGTCATACTTGAAGCTAGACAGGCTTATCTTGGACAAGAAGAAGATCGCTTGGCCTCGCG
CGCAGATCAGTTGGAAGAATTTGTCCACTACGTGAAAGGCGAGATCACCAAGGTAGTCGGCAAATAACCC
TCGAGCCACCCATGACCAAAATCCCTTAACGTGAGTTACGCGTCGTTCCACTGAGCGTCAGACCCCGTAG
AAAAGATCAAAGGATCTTCTTGAGATCCTTTTTTTCTGCGCGTAATCTGCTGCTTGCAAACAAAAAAACC
ACCGCTACCAGCGGTGGTTTGTTTGCCGGATCAAGAGCTACCAACTCTTTTTCCGAAGGTAACTGGCTTC
AGCAGAGCGCAGATACCAAATACTGTTCTTCTAGTGTAGCCGTAGTTAGGCCACCACTTCAAGAACTCTG
TAGCACCGCCTACATACCTCGCTCTGCTAATCCTGTTACCAGTGGCTGCTGCCAGTGGCGATAAGTCGTG
TCTTACCGGGTTGGACTCAAGACGATAGTTACCGGATAAGGCGCAGCGGTCGGGCTGAACGGGGGGTTCG
TGCACACAGCCCAGCTTGGAGCGAACGACCTACACCGAACTGAGATACCTACAGCGTGAGCTATGAGAAA
GCGCCACGCTTCCCGAAGGGAGAAAGGCGGACAGGTATCCGGTAAGCGGCAGGGTCGGAACAGGAGAGCG
CACGAGGGAGCTTCCAGGGGGAAACGCCTGGTATCTTTATAGTCCTGTCGGGTTTCGCCACCTCTGACTT
GAGCGTCGATTTTTGTGATGCTCGTCAGGGGGGCGGAGCCTATGGAAAAACGCCAGCAACGCGGCCTTTT
TACGGTTCCTGGCCTTTTGCTGGCCTTTTGCTCACATGTTCTTTCCTGCGTTATCCCCTGATTCTGTGGA
TAACCGTATTACCGCCTTTGAGTGAGCTGATACCGCTCGCCGCAGCCGAACGACCGAGCGCAGCGAGTCA
GTGAGCGAGGAAGCGGAAGAGCGCCCAATACGCAAACCGCCTCTCCCCGCGCGTTGGCCGATTCATTAAT
GCAGCTGGCACGACAGGTTTCCCGACTGGAAAGCGGGCAGTGAGCGCAACGCAATTAATACGCGTACCGC
TAGCCAGGAAGAGTTTGTAGAAACGCAAAAAGGCCATCCGTCAGGATGGCCTTCTGCTTAGTTTGATGCC
TGGCAGTTTATGGCGGGCGTCCTGCCCGCCACCCTCCGGGCCGTTGCTTCACAACGTTCAAATCCGCTCC
CGGCGGATTTGTCCTACTCAGGAGAGCGTTCACCGACAAACAACAGATAAAACGAAAGGCCCAGTCTTCC
GACTGAGCCTTTCGTTTTATTTGATGCCTGGCAGTTCCCTACTCTCGCGTTAACGCTAGCATGGATGTTT
TCCCAGTCACGACGTTGTAAAACGACGGCCAGTCTTAAGCTCGGGCCC
