>Addgene plasmid #168826 | pEntry_MERS-CoV-nsp16 | depositor partial sequence | sequence record 327216 | gene-specific Insert sequence
GCTTCTGCAGATTGGAAACCTGGTCATGCAATGCCATCCCTCTTTAAAGTTCAAAATGTAAACCTTGAAC
GTTGTGAGCTTGCTAATTACAAGCAATCTATTCCTATGCCTCGCGGTGTGCACATGAACATCGCTAAATA
TATGCAATTGTGCCAGTATTTAAATACTTGCACATTAGCCGTGCCTGCCAATATGCGTGTTATACATTTT
GGCGCTGGTTCTGATAAAGGTATCGCTCCTGGTACCTCAGTTTTACGACAGTGGCTTCCTACAGATGCCA
TTATTATAGATAATGATTTAAATGAGTTCGTGTCAGATGCTGACATAACTTTATTTGGAGATTGTGTAAC
TGTACGTGTCGGCCAACAAGTGGATCTTGTTATTTCCGACATGTATGATCCTACTACTAAGAATGTAACA
GGTAGTAATGAGTCAAAGGCTTTATTCTTTACTTACCTGTGTAACCTCATTAATAATAATCTTGCTCTTG
GTGGGTCTGTTGCTATTAAAATAACAGAACACTCTTGGAGCGTTGAACTTTATGAACTTATGGGAAAATT
TGCTTGGTGGACTGTTTTCTGCACCAATGCAAATGCATCCTCATCTGAAGGATTCCTCTTAGGTATTAAT
TACTTGGGTACTATTAAAGAAAATATAGATGGTGGTGCTATGCACGCCAACTATATATTTTGGAGAAATT
CCACTCCTATGAATCTGAGTACTTACTCACTTTTTGATTTATCCAAGTTTCAATTAAAATTAAAAGGAAC
ACCAGTTCTTCAATTAAAGGAGAGTCAAATTAACGAACTCGTAATATCTCTCCTGTCGCAGGGTAAGTTA
CTTATCCGTGACAATGATACACTCAGTGTTTCTACTGATGTTCTTGTTAACACCTACAGAAAGTTACGT
